>Addgene plasmid #199359 | pTS106 pHAGE2 CMVtetO2 MCS-3C-SUMOEu-22xGS-GFP | addgene full sequence | sequence record 389912 | Addgene NGS Result
AACTTAGTAGTTGGAAGGGCTAATTCACTCCCAAAGAAGACAAGATATCCTTGATCTGTGGATCTACCAC
ACACAAGGCTACTTCCCTGATTAGCAGAACTACACACCAGGGCCAGGGGTCAGATATCCACTGACCTTTG
GATGGTGCTACAAGCTAGTACCAGTTGAGCCAGATAAGGTAGAAGAGGCCAATAAAGGAGAGAACACCAG
CTTGTTACACCCTGTGAGCCTGCATGGGATGGATGACCCGGAGAGAGAAGTGTTAGAGTGGAGGTTTGAC
AGCCGCCTAGCATTTCATCACGTGGCCCGAGAGCTGCATCCGGAGTACTTCAAGAACTGCTGATATCGAG
CTTGCTACAAGGGACTTTCCGCTGGGGACTTTCCAGGGAGGCGTGGCCTGGGCGGGACTGGGGAGTGGCG
AGCCCTCAGATCCTGCATATAAGCAGCTGCTTTTTGCCTGTACTGGGTCTCTCTGGTTAGACCAGATCTG
AGCCTGGGAGCTCTCTGGCTAACTAGGGAACCCACTGCTTAAGCCTCAATAAAGCTTGCCTTGAGTGCTT
CAAGTAGTGTGTGCCCGTCTGTTGTGTGACTCTGGTAACTAGAGATCCCTCAGACCCTTTTAGTCAGTGT
GGAAAATCTCTAGCAGTGGCGCCCGAACAGGGACTTGAAAGCGAAAGGGAAACCAGAGGAGCTCTCTCGA
CGCAGGACTCGGCTTGCTGAAGCGCGCACGGCAAGAGGCGAGGGGCGGCGACTGGTGAGTACGCCAAAAA
TTTTGACTAGCGGAGGCTAGAAGGAGAGAGATGGGTGCGAGAGCGTCAGTATTAAGCGGGGGAGAATTAG
ATCGCGATGGGAAAAAATTCGGTTAAGGCCAGGGGGAAAGAAAAAATATAAATTAAAACATATAGTATGG
GCAAGCAGGGAGCTAGAACGATTCGCAGTTAATCCTGGCCTGTTAGAAACATCAGAAGGCTGTAGACAAA
TACTGGGACAGCTACAACCATCCCTTCAGACAGGATCAGAAGAACTTAGATCATTATATAATACAGTAGC
AACCCTCTATTGTGTGCATCAAAGGATAGAGATAAAAGACACCAAGGAAGCTTTAGACAAGATAGAGGAA
GAGCAAAACAAAAGTAAGACCACCGCACAGCAAGCGGCCGGCCGCTGATCTTCAGACCTGGAGGAGGAGA
TATGAGGGACAATTGGAGAAGTGAATTATATAAATATAAAGTAGTAAAAATTGAACCATTAGGAGTAGCA
CCCACCAAGGCAAAGAGAAGAGTGGTGCAGAGAGAAAAAAGAGCAGTGGGAATAGGAGCTTTGTTCCTTG
GGTTCTTGGGAGCAGCAGGAAGCACTATGGGCGCAGCGTCAATGACGCTGACGGTACAGGCCAGACAATT
ATTGTCTGGTATAGTGCAGCAGCAGAACAATTTGCTGAGGGCTATTGAGGCGCAACAGCATCTGTTGCAA
CTCACAGTCTGGGGCATCAAGCAGCTCCAGGCAAGAATCCTGGCTGTGGAAAGATACCTAAAGGATCAAC
AGCTCCTGGGGATTTGGGGTTGCTCTGGAAAACTCATTTGCACCACTGCTGTGCCTTGGAATGCTAGTTG
GAGTAATAAATCTCTGGAACAGATTTGGAATCACACGACCTGGATGGAGTGGGACAGAGAAATTAACAAT
TACACAAGCTTAATACACTCCTTAATTGAAGAATCGCAAAACCAGCAAGAAAAGAATGAACAAGAATTAT
TGGAATTAGATAAATGGGCAAGTTTGTGGAATTGGTTTAACATAACAAATTGGCTGTGGTATATAAAATT
ATTCATAATGATAGTAGGAGGCTTGGTAGGTTTAAGAATAGTTTTTGCTGTACTTTCTATAGTGAATAGA
GTTAGGCAGGGATATTCACCATTATCGTTTCAGACCCACCTCCCAACCCCGAGGGGACCCGACAGGCCCG
AAGGAATAGAAGAAGAAGGTGGAGAGAGAGACAGAGACAGATCCATTCGATTAGTGAACGGATCTCGACG
GTATCGCCGAATTCACAAATGGCAGTATTCATCCACAATTTTAAAAGAAAAGGGGGGATTGGGGGGTACA
GTGCAGGGGAAAGAATAGTAGACATAATAGCAACAGACATACAAACTAAAGAATTACAAAAACAAATTAC
AAAAATTCAAAATTTTCGGGTTTATTACAGGGACAGCAGAGATCCAGTTTGGACGCGTTGACATTGATTA
TTGACTAGTTATTAATAGTAATCAATTACGGGGTCATTAGTTCATAGCCCATATATGGAGTTCCGCGTTA
CATAACTTACGGTAAATGGCCCGCCTGGCTGACCGCCCAACGACCCCCGCCCATTGACGTCAATAATGAC
GTATGTTCCCATAGTAACGCCAATAGGGACTTTCCATTGACGTCAATGGGTGGAGTATTTACGGTAAACT
GCCCACTTGGCAGTACATCAAGTGTATCATATGCCAAGTACGCCCCCTATTGACGTCAATGACGGTAAAT
GGCCCGCCTGGCATTATGCCCAGTACATGACCTTATGGGACTTTCCTACTTGGCAGTACATCTACGTATT
AGTCATCGCTATTACCATGGTGATGCGGTTTTGGCAGTACATCAATGGGCGTGGATAGCGGTTTGACTCA
CGGGGATTTCCAAGTCTCCACCCCATTGACGTCAATGGGAGTTTGTTTTGGCACCAAAATCAACGGGACT
TTCCAAAATGTCGTAACAACTCCGCCCCATTGACGCAAATGGGCGGTAGGCGTGTACGGTGGGAGGTCTA
TATAAGCAGAGCTCTCCCTATCAGTGATAGAGATCTCCCTATCAGTGATAGAGATCGTCGACGAGCTCGT
TTAGTGAACCGTCAGATCGCCTGGAGACGCCATCCACGCTGTTTTGACCTCCATAGAAGACACCGGGACC
GATCCAGCCTCCGGCTAGAGCGGCCGCCATGGGATCCGGTTCTGCTAGCGGTTCAGGTTCTACCGGTGGA
TCATCTAGAACTAGCGGTAGCTTAGAAGTTTTGTTTCAAGGTCCAGGTAGCGGATCTTCTGCTGCGGGTG
GCGAAGAAGATAAGAAACCGGCAGGTGGCGAAGGTGGCGGTGCCCATATCAACCTGAAAGTGAAAGGTCA
AGACGGCAACGAAGTCTTTTTCCGCATCAAACGTTCTACCCAGCTGAAAAAGCTGATGAACGCATACTGT
GACCGTCAGTCTGTAGACATGAAGGCAATTGCTTTCCTCTTTAAGGGTCGTCGCCTACGTGCGGAAAGGA
CCCCGGATGAACTGGAAATGGAAGATGGCGACGAAATCGACGCAATGCTGCATCAGACTGGTGGCGGATC
TGGAAGTGGATCTGGATCAGGAAGTGGTTCTGGATCAGGTAGTGGTTCTGGTAGTGGATCAATGGTGTCT
AAAGGTGAAGAACTTTTTACGGGTGTCGTCCCCATCCTGGTTGAATTGGACGGAGACGTGAATGGCCATA
AATTTTCAGTGAGCGGTGAAGGAGAGGGAGACGCCACTTACGGTAAACTTACCTTGAAATTTATCTGCAC
TACCGGGAAACTGCCCGTACCCTGGCCGACGCTCGTAACAACGCTTACCTACGGCGTGCAATGTTTTAGC
AGATACCCAGACCATATGAAGCAGCACGATTTTTTCAAGAGTGCAATGCCTGAGGGGTACGTACAGGAAA
GGACGATCTTTTTCAAAGACGATGGTAATTATAAAACGCGGGCTGAGGTTAAATTTGAAGGAGACACGCT
CGTGAATCGAATAGAGCTGAAGGGAATCGACTTCAAGGAAGACGGTAACATCCTGGGCCATAAACTCGAA
TATAATTACAATTCACACAACGTCTATATCATGGCAGATAAACAGAAGAATGGCATCAAAGTCAATTTTA
AGATCCGGCATAATATCGAGGACGGATCAGTACAGCTTGCCGACCATTACCAACAGAATACACCGATAGG
AGACGGTCCCGTCCTCTTGCCAGATAATCACTATTTGAGCACACAATCCGCTCTTTCTAAAGATCCGAAT
GAAAAGCGCGATCATATGGTCTTGAAAGAGTTCGTCACTGCCGCCGGCATAACCTAACTCGAGTAATCAA
CCTCTGGATTACAAAATTTGTGAAAGATTGACTGGTATTCTTAACTATGTTGCTCCTTTTACGCTATGTG
GATACGCTGCTTTAATGCCTTTGTATCATGCTATTGCTTCCCGTATGGCTTTCATTTTCTCCTCCTTGTA
TAAATCCTGGTTGCTGTCTCTTTATGAGGAGTTGTGGCCCGTTGTCAGGCAACGTGGCGTGGTGTGCACT
GTGTTTGCTGACGCAACCCCCACTGGTTGGGGCATTGCCACCACCTGTCAGCTCCTTTCCGGGACTTTCG
CTTTCCCCCTCCCTATTGCCACGGCGGAACTCATCGCCGCCTGCCTTGCCCGCTGCTGGACAGGGGCTCG
GCTGTTGGGCACTGACAATTCCGTGGTGTTGTTGGGGAAATCATCGTCCTTTCCTTGGCTGCTCGCCTGT
GTTGCCACCTGGATTCTGCGCGGGACGTCCTTCTGCTACGTCCCTTCGGCCCTCAATCCAGCGGACCTTC
CTTCCCGCGGCCTGCTGCCGGCTCTGCGGCCTCTTCCGCGTCTTCGCCTTCGCCCTCAGACGAGTCGGAT
CTCCCTTTGGGCCGCCTCCCCGCCTGGTACCTTTAAGACCAATGACTTACAAGGCAGCTGTAGATCTTAG
CCACTTTTTAAAAGAAAAGGGGGGACTGGAAGGGCTAATTCACTCCCAACGAAGACAAGATCACCTGCAG
GACAGGCGCGCCCTGCTTTTTGCTTGTACTGGGTCTCTCTGGTTAGACCAGATCTGAGCCTGGGAGCTCT
CTGGCTAACTAGGGAACCCACTGCTTAAGCCTCAATAAAGCTTGCCTTGAGTGCTTCAAGTAGTGTGTGC
CCGTCTGTTGTGTGACTCTGGTAACTAGAGATCCCTCAGACCCTTTTAGTCAGTGTGGAAAATCTCTAGC
ACCCGGGCGATTAAGGAAAGGGCTAGATCATTCTTGAAGACGAAAGGGCCTCGTGATACGCCTATTTTTA
TAGGTTAATGTCATGATAATAATGGTTTCTTAGACGTCAGGTGGCACTTTTCGGGGAAATGTGCGCGGAA
CCCCTATTTGTTTATTTTTCTAAATACATTCAAATATGTATCCGCTCATGAGACAATAACCCTGATAAAT
GCTTCAATAATATTGAAAAAGGAAGAGTATGAGTATTCAACATTTCCGTGTCGCCCTTATTCCCTTTTTT
GCGGCATTTTGCCTTCCTGTTTTTGCTCACCCAGAAACGCTGGTGAAAGTAAAAGATGCTGAAGATCAGT
TGGGTGCACGAGTGGGTTACATCGAACTGGATCTCAACAGCGGTAAGATCCTTGAGAGTTTTCGCCCCGA
AGAACGTTTTCCAATGATGAGCACTTTTAAAGTTCTGCTATGTGGCGCGGTATTATCCCGTGTTGACGCC
GGGCAAGAGCAACTCGGTCGCCGCATACACTATTCTCAGAATGACTTGGTTGAGTACTCACCAGTCACAG
AAAAGCATCTTACGGATGGCATGACAGTAAGAGAATTATGCAGTGCTGCCATAACCATGAGTGATAACAC
TGCGGCCAACTTACTTCTGACAACGATCGGAGGACCGAAGGAGCTAACCGCTTTTTTGCACAACATGGGG
GATCATGTAACTCGCCTTGATCGTTGGGAACCGGAGCTGAATGAAGCCATACCAAACGACGAGCGTGACA
CCACGATGCCTGTAGCAATGGCAACAACGTTGCGCAAACTATTAACTGGCGAACTACTTACTCTAGCTTC
CCGGCAACAATTAATAGACTGGATGGAGGCGGATAAAGTTGCAGGACCACTTCTGCGCTCGGCCCTTCCG
GCTGGCTGGTTTATTGCTGATAAATCTGGAGCCGGTGAGCGTGGGTCTCGCGGTATCATTGCAGCACTGG
GGCCAGATGGTAAGCCCTCCCGTATCGTAGTTATCTACACGACGGGGAGTCAGGCAACTATGGATGAACG
AAATAGACAGATCGCTGAGATAGGTGCCTCACTGATTAAGCATTGGTAACTGTCAGACCAAGTTTACTCA
TATATACTTTAGATTGATTTAAAACTTCATTTTTAATTTAAAAGGATCTAGGTGAAGATCCTTTTTGATA
ATCTCATGACCAAAATCCCTTAACGTGAGTTTTCGTTCCACTGAGCGTCAGACCCCGTAGAAAAGATCAA
AGGATCTTCTTGAGATCCTTTTTTTCTGCGCGTAATCTGCTGCTTGCAAACAAAAAAACCACCGCTACCA
GCGGTGGTTTGTTTGCCGGATCAAGAGCTACCAACTCTTTTTCCGAAGGTAACTGGCTTCAGCAGAGCGC
AGATACCAAATACTGTTCTTCTAGTGTAGCCGTAGTTAGGCCACCACTTCAAGAACTCTGTAGCACCGCC
TACATACCTCGCTCTGCTAATCCTGTTACCAGTGGCTGCTGCCAGTGGCGATAAGTCGTGTCTTACCGGG
TTGGACTCAAGACGATAGTTACCGGATAAGGCGCAGCGGTCGGGCTGAACGGGGGGTTCGTGCACACAGC
CCAGCTTGGAGCGAACGACCTACACCGAACTGAGATACCTACAGCGTGAGCTATGAGAAAGCGCCACGCT
TCCCGAAGGGAGAAAGGCGGACAGGTATCCGGTAAGCGGCAGGGTCGGAACAGGAGAGCGCACGAGGGAG
CTTCCAGGGGGAAACGCCTGGTATCTTTATAGTCCTGTCGGGTTTCGCCACCTCTGACTTGAGCGTCGAT
TTTTGTGATGCTCGTCAGGGGGGCGGAGCCTATGGAAAAACGCCAGCAACGCGGCCTTTTTACGGTTCCT
GGCCTTTTGCTGGCCTTTTGCTCACATGTTCTTTCCTGCGTTATCCCCTGATTCTGTGGATAACCGTATT
ACCGCCTTTGAGTGAGCTGATACCGCTCGCCGCAGCCGAACGACCGAGCGCAGCGAGTCAGTGAGCGAGG
AAGCGGAAGAGCGCCCAATACGCAAACCGCCTCTCCCCGCGCGTTGGCCGATTCATTAATGCAGCAAGCT
CATGGCTGACTAATTTTTTTTATTTATGCAGAGGCCGAGGCCGCCTCGGCCTCTGAGCTATTCCAGAAGT
AGTGAGGAGGCTTTTTTGGAGGCCTAGGCTTTTGCAAAAAGCTCCCCGTGGCACGACAGGTTTCCCGACT
GGAAAGCGGGCAGTGAGCGCAACGCAATTAATGTGAGTTAGCTCACTCATTAGGCACCCCAGGCTTTACA
CTTTATGCTTCCGGCTCGTATGTTGTGTGGAATTGTGAGCGGATAACAATTTCACACAGGAAACAGCTAT
GACATGATTACGAATTTCACAAATAAAGCATTTTTTTCACTGCATTCTAGTTGTGGTTTGTCCAAACTCA
TCAATGTATCTTATCATGTCTGGATCAACTGGATAACTCAAGCTAACCAAAATCATCCCAAACTTCCCAC
CCCATACCCTATTACCACTGCCAATTACCTGTGGTTTCATTTACTCTAAACCTGTGATTCCTCTGAATTA
TTTTCATTTTAAAGAAATTGTATTTGTTAAATATGTACTACA
Features (pLannotate 1.2.2; 27 found; start..end, strand, type, name):
     11..340     +  CDS            nef (fragment): NEF_HV1BR - Experimental evidence at protein level: Swiss-Prot protein existence level 1. Extracellular Nef protein targets CD4(+) T-lymphocytes for apoptosis by interacting with CXCR4 surface receptors (PubMed:14990729). From Human immunodeficiency virus type 1 group M subtype B (isolate BRU/LAI) (HIV-1).
    388..645     +  LTR            5' LTR (truncated): truncated 5' long terminal repeat (LTR) from HIV-1
    692..817     +  misc_feature   HIV-1 Ψ: packaging signal of human immunodeficiency virus type 1
    801..1139    +  CDS            HIV-1 gag (fragment): gag protein from human immunodeficiency virus 1; gag
   1314..1547    +  misc_feature   RRE: The Rev response element (RRE) of HIV-1 allows for Rev-dependent mRNA export from the nucleus to the cytoplasm.
   1924..2024    +  CDS            Rev (fragment): human immunodeficiency virus 1 (HIV-1) Rev protein; rev; enhances nuclear export of unspliced and incompletely spliced viral mRNAs
   2069..2186    +  misc_feature   cPPT/CTS: central polypurine tract and central termination sequence of HIV-1
   2230..2609    +  enhancer       CMV enhancer: human cytomegalovirus immediate early enhancer
   2610..2813    +  promoter       CMV promoter: human cytomegalovirus (CMV) immediate early promoter
   2815..2834    +  promoter       PLtetO-1 promoter (fragment): modified phage lambda PL promoter with tet operator sites (Lutz and Bujard, 1997)
   2836..2855    +  promoter       PLtetO-1 promoter (fragment): modified phage lambda PL promoter with tet operator sites (Lutz and Bujard, 1997)
   2863..2896    +  promoter       TRE3GV promoter (fragment): 3rd-generation Tet-responsive promoter that can be activated by binding of Tet-On® 3G, optimized for retroviral and lentiviral vectors
   3083..3355    +  CDS            SUMO1 (fragment): SUMO1_ORYSJ - Also known as SMT3, SUM1. Experimental evidence at protein level: Swiss-Prot protein existence level 1. Ubiquitin-like protein which can be covalently attached to target lysines as a monomer. Does not seem to be involved in protein degradation and may function as an antagonist of ubiquitin in the degradation process (By similarity). From Oryza sativa subsp. japonica (Rice).
   3428..4111    +  CDS            (3-F)Tyr-EGFP: (3-F)Tyr-EGFP is a basic (constitutively fluorescent) green fluorescent protein published in 2004, derived from Aequorea victoria.
   4125..4713    +  misc_feature   WPRE: woodchuck hepatitis virus posttranscriptional regulatory element
   4708..4818    +  CDS            nef (fragment): NEF_SIVS4 - Experimental evidence at protein level: Swiss-Prot protein existence level 1. Interferes with TCR signaling from the cell membrane. Interacts with CD247/TCRZ (TCR zeta chain) and exert potent down- regulation of cell surface TCR/CD3 complexes. From Simian immunodeficiency virus (isolate F236/smH4) (SIV-sm) (Simian immunodeficiency virus sooty mangabey monkey).
   4861..5041    +  LTR            5' LTR (truncated): truncated 5' long terminal repeat (LTR) from HIV-1
   5174..5278    +  promoter       AmpR promoter: bla
   5279..6139    +  CDS            AmpR: β-lactamase; bla; confers resistance to ampicillin, carbenicillin, and related antibiotics
   6310..6898    +  rep_origin     ori: high-copy-number ColE1/pMB1/pBR322/pUC origin of replication
   7081..7135    +  CDS            lacI (fragment): lac repressor; lacI; The lac repressor binds to the lac operator to inhibit transcription in E. coli. This inhibition can be relieved by adding lactose or isopropyl-β-D-thiogalactopyranoside (IPTG).
   7141..7234    +  rep_origin     SV40 ori (fragment): SV40 origin of replication
   7259..7296    +  CDS            lacI (fragment): lac repressor; lacI; The lac repressor binds to the lac operator to inhibit transcription in E. coli. This inhibition can be relieved by adding lactose or isopropyl-β-D-thiogalactopyranoside (IPTG).
   7309..7330    +  protein_bind   CAP binding site: CAP binding activates transcription in the presence of cAMP. E. coli catabolite activator protein
   7345..7375    +  promoter       lac promoter: promoter for the E. coli lac operon
   7383..7399    +  protein_bind   lac operator: The lac repressor binds to the lac operator to inhibit transcription in E. coli. This inhibition can be relieved by adding lactose or isopropyl-β-D-thiogalactopyranoside (IPTG). lac repressor encoded by lacI
   7433..7516    +  polyA_signal   SV40 poly(A) signal (fragment): SV40 polyadenylation signal
