[The description below was written by a language model from this plasmid's Addgene catalogue record and pLannotate feature annotations shown in this document.]
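Description:
pTS106 pHAGE2 CMVtetO2 MCS-3C-SUMOEu-22xGS-GFP is an empty lentiviral transfer plasmid (7,672 bp) built on the pHAGE2 backbone for doxycycline-inducible expression of C-terminally tagged proteins in mammalian cells. It is maintained in E. coli as a high-copy plasmid through a ColE1/pUC-type origin and selected with ampicillin via the bla gene. The recommended recombination-deficient host strain reflects the repeated LTR sequences. The viral portion carries HIV-1 LTR sequences flanking the Ψ packaging signal with a partial gag region, the Rev response element for Rev-dependent nuclear export of the genomic RNA, and the cPPT/CTS, which aids nuclear import of the proviral DNA. A WPRE sits downstream of the expression cassette to enhance transcript stability and expression. Short nef, rev, lacI and SV40 fragments in the annotation are backbone remnants rather than functional genes.

The expression cassette uses the CMV enhancer and promoter followed by two tet operator sites (picked up by the annotation software as PLtetO-1 and TRE fragments). In this CMVtetO2 arrangement, transcription is normally blocked by Tet repressor in a suitable host cell line and released by doxycycline. The plasmid itself shows no annotated repressor or mammalian selection marker. No gene is inserted. A multiple cloning site lets the user place an open reading frame in frame with a downstream tag consisting of a 3C protease site, the SUMOEu module (matched by the software to a plant SUMO1), a 22xGS flexible linker according to the name, and EGFP. According to the associated publication title, the construct supports nanobody-based purification of human protein complexes. The GFP presumably acts as both fluorescent reporter and affinity handle, and the 3C and SUMOEu elements as protease cleavage sites for releasing the target.
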