Addgene plasmid #199359: pTS106 pHAGE2 CMVtetO2 MCS-3C-SUMOEu-22xGS-GFP
Purpose: (Empty Backbone) Lentiviral transfer plasmid for doxycycline inducible expression of a C-terminally 3C-SUMOEu-GFP-tagged protein in mammalian cells.
Depositing lab: Rebecca Voorhees. Depositing organization: California Institute of Technology. Publication: A nanobody-based strategy for rapid and scalable purification of human protein complexes. Stevens TA, Tomaleri GP, Hazu M, Wei S, Nguyen VN, DeKalb C, Voorhees RM, Pleiner T. Nat Protoc. 2024 Jan;19(1):127-158. doi: 10.1038/s41596-023-00904-w. Epub 2023 Nov 16. PubMed 37974029.
Backbone
  Vector backbone: pHAGE2
  Backbone size (bp): 7672
  Vector type: Mammalian Expression, Lentiviral
  Tag / fusion protein: 3C-SUMOEu-EGFP (C terminal on insert)
Growth in bacteria
  Bacterial resistance: Ampicillin, 100 μg/mL
  Growth temperature: 37°C
  Growth strain: NEB Stable
  Copy number: High Copy
Gene/Insert
  Gene/Insert name: None
  Mutation: WT
  Tag / fusion protein: 3C-SUMOEu-EGFP (C terminal on insert)
Terms and licenses: Academic/Nonprofit Terms; Industry Terms: Not Available to Industry
Depositor comments: Please visit https://www.biorxiv.org/content/10.1101/2023.03.09.531980v1 for bioRxiv preprint.
How to cite: pTS106 pHAGE2 CMVtetO2 MCS-3C-SUMOEu-22xGS-GFP was a gift from Rebecca Voorhees (Addgene plasmid # 199359 ; http://n2t.net/addgene:199359 ; RRID:Addgene_199359)
